Addgene plasmid #141909: TFORF2077
Purpose: Lentiviral vector for overexpressing transcription factor ORFs with unique 24-bp barcodes. Barcodes facilitate identification of transcription factors in pooled screens.
Depositing lab: Feng Zhang. Depositing organization: Broad Institute. Publication: A transcription factor atlas of directed differentiation. Joung J, Ma S, Tay T, Geiger-Schuller KR, Kirchgatterer PC, Verdine VK, Guo B, Arias-Garcia MA, Allen WE, Singh A, Kuksenko O, Abudayyeh OO, Gootenberg JS, Fu Z, Macrae RK, Buenrostro JD, Regev A, Zhang F. Cell. 2023 Jan 5;186(1):209-229.e26. doi: 10.1016/j.cell.2022.11.026. PubMed 36608654.
Backbone
  Vector backbone: pLX_TRC317
  Backbone manufacturer: Broad Institute Genetic Perturbation Platform
  Backbone size w/o insert (bp): 8264
  Vector type: Mammalian Expression, Lentiviral
  Selectable markers: Puromycin
Growth in bacteria
  Bacterial resistance: Ampicillin, 100 μg/mL
  Growth temperature: 30°C
  Growth strain: NEB Stable
  Copy number: High Copy
Gene/Insert
  Gene/Insert name: MYB
  Species: H. sapiens (human)
  Insert size (bp): 2015
  Entrez Gene: MYB (a.k.a. Cmyb, c-myb, c-myb_CDS, efg)
  Promoter: EF1a
  Cloning method: Unknown
  Sequencing primers: 5′ GGGTGGAGACTGAAGTTAGGCCAG; 3′ CACATAGCGTAAAAGGAGCAACATAG
Terms and licenses: Academic/Nonprofit Terms; Industry Terms: Not Available to Industry
Depositor comments: NM_001130172,ENST00000442647 . The transcription factor ORF portion of this plasmid was synthesized by Genewiz. Please test multiple small colonies in case of plasmid recombination. To make this collection available in a timely manner, a portion of this collection was not fully sequenced by Addgene. If an Addgene verified full plasmid sequence is not available, please contact us prior to placing an order to request the full sequence.
How to cite: TFORF2077 was a gift from Feng Zhang (Addgene plasmid # 141909 ; http://n2t.net/addgene:141909 ; RRID:Addgene_141909)
