[The description below was written by a language model from this plasmid's Addgene catalogue record and pLannotate feature annotations shown in this document.]
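Description:
TFORF2077 is a lentiviral mammalian expression plasmid built on the pLX_TRC317 backbone and carries the human transcription factor MYB as a synthesized open reading frame corresponding to a specific annotated transcript isoform. It belongs to a barcoded transcription factor ORF collection in which each construct carries a unique 24-bp barcode, so that the factor delivered to a cell can be identified by sequencing in pooled overexpression screens. The feature table does not annotate the barcode separately. The full sequence record is about 10.3 kb. In bacteria the plasmid is maintained through a high-copy ColE1/pUC-type origin with ampicillin resistance (AmpR); an f1 origin and remnants of a lac/lacZα cloning region flanked by T7 and T3 promoters are also present. The depositor notes a risk of plasmid recombination, as is common for LTR-containing vectors.

The viral portion has a third-generation, self-inactivating layout. An RSV promoter drives a truncated HIV-1 5' LTR, followed by the Ψ packaging signal with a gag fragment, the Rev response element for Rev-dependent export of the genomic RNA, a cPPT/CTS, and a ΔU3 3' LTR followed by an SV40 polyadenylation signal. Within the provirus, an SV40 early promoter drives puromycin N-acetyltransferase for selection of transduced cells, and a downstream EF-1α promoter drives constitutive expression of the MYB coding sequence. A WPRE after the ORF enhances transcript stability and expression. A short U6 promoter fragment annotated between the ORF and the WPRE appears to be only a partial match rather than a functional Pol III cassette. MYB encodes a DNA-binding transcriptional activator involved in the proliferation and differentiation of hematopoietic progenitors. The construct is intended for stable MYB overexpression, either on its own or as part of pooled screens of directed differentiation.
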