Features (pLannotate 1.2.2; 31 found; start..end, strand, type, name):
      5..231     +  promoter       RSV promoter: Rous sarcoma virus enhancer/promoter
    232..412     +  LTR            5' LTR (truncated): truncated 5' long terminal repeat (LTR) from HIV-1
    459..584     +  misc_feature   HIV-1 Ψ: packaging signal of human immunodeficiency virus type 1
    568..931     +  CDS            HIV-1 gag (fragment): gag protein from human immunodeficiency virus 1; gag
   1077..1310    +  misc_feature   RRE: The Rev response element (RRE) of HIV-1 allows for Rev-dependent mRNA export from the nucleus to the cytoplasm.
   1687..1713    +  CDS            Rev (fragment): human immunodeficiency virus 1 (HIV-1) Rev protein; rev; enhances nuclear export of unspliced and incompletely spliced viral mRNAs
   1720..1743    +  promoter       SV40 promoter (fragment): SV40 early promoter
   1744..1815    +  promoter       SV40 promoter (fragment): SV40 enhancer and early promoter
   1839..1974    +  rep_origin     SV40 ori: SV40 origin of replication
   2020..2616    +  CDS            PuroR (fragment): puromycin N-acetyltransferase; pac from Streptomyces; confers resistance to puromycin
   2665..2782    +  misc_feature   cPPT/CTS: central polypurine tract and central termination sequence of HIV-1
   2847..2913    +  CDS            small t antigen (fragment): SV40 (simian virus 40) small t antigen
   2920..4098    +  promoter       EF-1α promoter: strong constitutive promoter for human elongation factor EF-1α
   4115..6025    +  CDS            MYB: MYB_HUMAN - Experimental evidence at protein level: Swiss-Prot protein existence level 1. Transcriptional activator; DNA-binding protein that specifically recognize the sequence 5'-YAAC[GT]G-3'. Plays an important role in the control of proliferation and differentiation of hematopoietic progenitor cells. From Homo sapiens (Human).
   6041..6094    +  promoter       U6 promoter (fragment): RNA polymerase III promoter for human U6 snRNA
   6136..6724    +  misc_feature   WPRE: woodchuck hepatitis virus posttranscriptional regulatory element
   6775..6794    +  misc_feature   cPPT/CTS (fragment): central polypurine tract and central termination sequence of HIV-1
   6796..7029    +  LTR            3' LTR (ΔU3): self-inactivating 3' long terminal repeat (LTR) from HIV-1
   7107..7228    +  polyA_signal   SV40 poly(A) signal: SV40 polyadenylation signal
   7268..7403    +  rep_origin     SV40 ori: SV40 origin of replication
   7424..7442    -  promoter       T7 promoter: promoter for bacteriophage T7 RNA polymerase
   7450..7605    +  CDS            lacZα (fragment): LacZα fragment of β-galactosidase; lacZ fragment
   7610..8038    +  rep_origin     f1 ori (sequence partly withheld): f1 bacteriophage origin of replication; arrow indicates direction of (+) strand synthesis
   8091..8195    +  promoter       AmpR promoter: bla
   8196..9056    +  CDS            AmpR: β-lactamase; bla; confers resistance to ampicillin, carbenicillin, and related antibiotics
   9227..9815    +  rep_origin     ori: high-copy-number ColE1/pMB1/pBR322/pUC origin of replication
   9998..10090   +  CDS            lacI (fragment): lac repressor; lacI; The lac repressor binds to the lac operator to inhibit transcription in E. coli. This inhibition can be relieved by adding lactose or isopropyl-β-D-thiogalactopyranoside (IPTG).
  10103..10124   +  protein_bind   CAP binding site: CAP binding activates transcription in the presence of cAMP. E. coli catabolite activator protein
  10139..10169   +  promoter       lac promoter: promoter for the E. coli lac operon
  10177..10193   +  protein_bind   lac operator: The lac repressor binds to the lac operator to inhibit transcription in E. coli. This inhibition can be relieved by adding lactose or isopropyl-β-D-thiogalactopyranoside (IPTG). lac repressor encoded by lacI
  10238..10256   +  promoter       T3 promoter: promoter for bacteriophage T3 RNA polymerase
>Addgene plasmid #141909 | TFORF2077 | addgene full sequence | sequence record 454920 | Addgene NGS Result
TTAATGTAGTCTTATGCAATACTCTTGTAGTCTTGCAACATGGTAACGATGAGTTAGCAACATGCCTTAC
AAGGAGAGAAAAAGCACCGTGCATGCCGATTGGTGGAAGTAAGGTGGTACGATCGTGCCTTATTAGGAAG
GCAACAGACGGGTCTGACATGGATTGGACGAACCACTGAATTGCCGCATTGCAGAGATATTGTATTTAAG
TGCCTAGCTCGATACATAAACGGGTCTCTCTGGTTAGACCAGATCTGAGCCTGGGAGCTCTCTGGCTAAC
TAGGGAACCCACTGCTTAAGCCTCAATAAAGCTTGCCTTGAGTGCTTCAAGTAGTGTGTGCCCGTCTGTT
GTGTGACTCTGGTAACTAGAGATCCCTCAGACCCTTTTAGTCAGTGTGGAAAATCTCTAGCAGTGGCGCC
CGAACAGGGACTTGAAAGCGAAAGGGAAACCAGAGGAGCTCTCTCGACGCAGGACTCGGCTTGCTGAAGC
GCGCACGGCAAGAGGCGAGGGGCGGCGACTGGTGAGTACGCCAAAAATTTTGACTAGCGGAGGCTAGAAG
GAGAGAGATGGGTGCGAGAGCGTCAGTATTAAGCGGGGGAGAATTAGATCGCGATGGGAAAAAATTCGGT
TAAGGCCAGGGGGAAAGAAAAAATATAAATTAAAACATATAGTATGGGCAAGCAGGGAGCTAGAACGATT
CGCAGTTAATCCTGGCCTGTTAGAAACATCAGAAGGCTGTAGACAAATACTGGGACAGCTACAACCATCC
CTTCAGACAGGATCAGAAGAACTTAGATCATTATATAATACAGTAGCAACCCTCTATTGTGTGCATCAAA
GGATAGAGATAAAAGACACCAAGGAAGCTTTAGACAAGATAGAGGAAGAGCAAAACAAAAGTAAGACCAC
CGCACAGCAAGCGGCCGCTGATCTTCAGACCTGGAGGAGGAGATATGAGGGACAATTGGAGAAGTGAATT
ATATAAATATAAAGTAGTAAAAATTGAACCATTAGGAGTAGCACCCACCAAGGCAAAGAGAAGAGTGGTG
CAGAGAGAAAAAAGAGCAGTGGGAATAGGAGCTTTGTTCCTTGGGTTCTTGGGAGCAGCAGGAAGCACTA
TGGGCGCAGCGTCAATGACGCTGACGGTACAGGCCAGACAATTATTGTCTGGTATAGTGCAGCAGCAGAA
CAATTTGCTGAGGGCTATTGAGGCGCAACAGCATCTGTTGCAACTCACAGTCTGGGGCATCAAGCAGCTC
CAGGCAAGAATCCTGGCTGTGGAAAGATACCTAAAGGATCAACAGCTCCTGGGGATTTGGGGTTGCTCTG
GAAAACTCATTTGCACCACTGCTGTGCCTTGGAATGCTAGTTGGAGTAATAAATCTCTGGAACAGATTTG
GAATCACACGACCTGGATGGAGTGGGACAGAGAAATTAACAATTACACAAGCTTAATACACTCCTTAATT
GAAGAATCGCAAAACCAGCAAGAAAAGAATGAACAAGAATTATTGGAATTAGATAAATGGGCAAGTTTGT
GGAATTGGTTTAACATAACAAATTGGCTGTGGTATATAAAATTATTCATAATGATAGTAGGAGGCTTGGT
AGGTTTAAGAATAGTTTTTGCTGTACTTTCTATAGTGAATAGAGTTAGGCAGGGATATTCACCATTATCG
TTTCAGACCCACCTCCCAACCCCGAGGGGACCCATGCATTGCATCTCAATTAGTCAGCAACCAGGTGTGG
AAAGTCCCCAGGCTCCCCAGCAGGCAGAAGTATGCAAAGCATGCGTCTCAATTAGTCAGCAACCATAGTC
CCGCCCCTAACTCCGCCCATCCCGCCCCTAACTCCGCCCAGTTCCGCCCATTCTCCGCCCCATGGCTGAC
TAATTTTTTTTATTTATGCAGAGGCCGAGGCCGCCTCGGCCTCTGAGCTATTCCAGAAGTAGTGAGGAGG
CTTTTTTGGAGGCCTAGGCTTTTGCAAAAAGCTTTCTAGAGGTACCACCGGAGCTTACCATGACCGAGTA
CAAGCCCACGGTGCGCCTCGCCACCCGCGACGACGTCCCCAGGGCCGTACGCACCCTCGCCGCCGCGTTC
GCCGACTACCCCGCCACGCGCCACACCGTCGATCCGGACCGCCACATCGAGCGGGTCACCGAGCTGCAAG
AACTCTTCCTCACGCGCGTCGGGCTCGACATCGGCAAGGTGTGGGTCGCGGACGACGGCGCCGCCGTGGC
GGTCTGGACCACGCCGGAGAGCGTCGAAGCGGGGGCGGTGTTCGCCGAGATCGGCCCGCGCATGGCCGAG
TTGAGCGGTTCCCGGCTGGCCGCGCAGCAACAGATGGAAGGCCTCCTGGCGCCGCACCGGCCCAAGGAGC
CCGCGTGGTTCCTGGCCACCGTCGGCGTCTCGCCCGACCACCAGGGCAAGGGTCTGGGCAGCGCCGTCGT
GCTCCCCGGAGTGGAGGCGGCCGAGCGCGCCGGGGTGCCCGCCTTCCTGGAGACCTCCGCGCCCCGCAAC
CTCCCCTTCTACGAGCGGCTCGGCTTCACCGTCACCGCCGACGTCGAGGTGCCCGAAGGACCGCGCACCT
GGTGCATGACCCGCAAGCCCGGTGCCAGTTAACGAATTCTAGATCTTGAGACAAATGGCAGTATTCATCC
ACAATTTTAAAAGAAAAGGGGGGATTGGGGGGTACAGTGCAGGGGAAAGAATAGTAGACATAATAGCAAC
AGACATACAAACTAAAGAATTACAAAAACAAATTACAAAAATTCAAAATTTTCGGGTTTATTACAGGGAC
AGCAGAGATCCACTTTGGCGCCGGCTCGAGGCCTGCAGGTGCAAAGATGGATAAAGTTTTAAACAGAGAG
GAATCTTTGCAGCTAATGGACCTTCTAGGTCTTGAAAGGAGTGGGAATTGGCTCCGGTGCCCGTCAGTGG
GCAGAGCGCACATCGCCCACAGTCCCCGAGAAGTTGGGGGGAGGGGTCGGCAATTGAACCGGTGCCTAGA
GAAGGTGGCGCGGGGTAAACTGGGAAAGTGATGTCGTGTACTGGCTCCGCCTTTTTCCCGAGGGTGGGGG
AGAACCGTATATAAGTGCAGTAGTCGCCGTGAACGTTCTTTTTCGCAACGGGTTTGCCGCCAGAACACAG
GTAAGTGCCGTGTGTGGTTCCCGCGGGCCTGGCCTCTTTACGGGTTATGGCCCTTGCGTGCCTTGAATTA
CTTCCACCTGGCTGCAGTACGTGATTCTTGATCCCGAGCTTCGGGTTGGAAGTGGGTGGGAGAGTTCGAG
GCCTTGCGCTTAAGGAGCCCCTTCGCCTCGTGCTTGAGTTGAGGCCTGGCCTGGGCGCTGGGGCCGCCGC
GTGCGAATCTGGTGGCACCTTCGCGCCTGTCTCGCTGCTTTCGATAAGTCTCTAGCCATTTAAAATTTTT
GATGACCTGCTGCGACGCTTTTTTTCTGGCAAGATAGTCTTGTAAATGCGGGCCAAGATCTGCACACTGG
TATTTCGGTTTTTGGGGCCGCGGGCGGCGACGGGGCCCGTGCGTCCCAGCGCACATGTTCGGCGAGGCGG
GGCCTGCGAGCGCGGCCACCGAGAATCGGACGGGGGTAGTCTCAAGCTGGCCGGCCTGCTCTGGTGCCTG
GCCTCGCGCCGCCGTGTATCGCCCCGCCCTGGGCGGCAAGGCTGGCCCGGTCGGCACCAGTTGCGTGAGC
GGAAAGATGGCCGCTTCCCGGCCCTGCTGCAGGGAGCTCAAAATGGAGGACGCGGCGCTCGGGAGAGCGG
GCGGGTGAGTCACCCACACAAAGGAAAAGGGCCTTTCCGTCCTCAGCCGTCGCTTCATGTGACTCCACGG
AGTACCGGGCGCCGTCCAGGCACCTCGATTAGTTCTCGAGCTTTTGGAGTACGTCGTCTTTAGGTTGGGG
GGAGGGGTTTTATGCGATGGAGTTTCCCCACACTGAGTGGGTGGAGACTGAAGTTAGGCCAGCTTGGCAC
TTGATGTAATTCTCCTTGGAATTTGCCCTTTTTGAGTTTGGATCTTGGTTCATTCTCAAGCCTCAGACAG
TGGTTCAAAGTTTTTTTCTTCCATTTCAGGTGTCGTGAGGCTAGCACCGCCACCATGGCCCGAAGACCCC
GGCACAGCATATATAGCAGTGACGAGGATGATGAGGACTTTGAGATGTGTGACCATGACTATGATGGGCT
GCTTCCCAAGTCTGGAAAGCGTCACTTGGGGAAAACAAGGTGGACCCGGGAAGAGGATGAAAAACTGAAG
AAGCTGGTGGAACAGAATGGAACAGATGACTGGAAAGTTATTGCCAATTATCTCCCGAATCGAACAGATG
TGCAGTGCCAGCACCGATGGCAGAAAGTACTAAACCCTGAGCTCATCAAGGGTCCTTGGACCAAAGAAGA
AGATCAGAGAGTGATAGAGCTTGTACAGAAATACGGTCCGAAACGTTGGTCTGTTATTGCCAAGCACTTA
AAGGGGAGAATTGGAAAACAATGTAGGGAGAGGTGGCATAACCACTTGAATCCAGAAGTTAAGAAAACCT
CCTGGACAGAAGAGGAAGACAGAATTATTTACCAGGCACACAAGAGACTGGGGAACAGATGGGCAGAAAT
CGCAAAGCTACTGCCTGGACGAACTGATAATGCTATCAAGAACCACTGGAATTCTACAATGCGTCGGAAG
GTCGAACAGGAAGGTTATCTGCAGGAGTCTTCAAAAGCCAGCCAGCCAGCAGTGGCCACAAGCTTCCAGA
AGAACAGTCATTTGATGGGTTTTGCTCAGGCTCCGCCTACAGCTCAACTCCCTGCCACTGGCCAGCCCAC
TGTTAACAACGACTATTCCTATTACCACATTTCTGAAGCACAAAATGTCTCCAGTCATGTTCCATACCCT
GTAGCGTTACATGTAAATATAGTCAATGTCCCTCAGCCAGCTGCCGCAGCCATTCAGAGACACTATAATG
ATGAAGACCCTGAGAAGGAAAAGCGAATAAAGGAATTAGAATTGCTCCTAATGTCAACCGAGAATGAGCT
AAAAGGACAGCAGACACAGAACCACACATGCAGCTACCCCGGGTGGCACAGCACCACCATTGCCGACCAC
ACCAGACCTCATGGAGACAGTGCACCTGTTTCCTGTTTGGGAGAACACCACTCCACTCCATCTCTGCCAG
CGGATCCTGGCTCCCTACCTGAAGAAAGCGCCTCGCCAGCAAGGTGCATGATCGTCCACCAGGGCACCAT
TCTGGATAATGTTAAGAACCTCTTAGAATTTGCAGAAACACTCCAATTTATAGATTCTTTCTTAAACACT
TCCAGTAACCATGAAAACTCAGACTTGGAAATGCCTTCTTTAACTTCCACCCCCCTCATTGGTCACAAAT
TGACTGTTACAACACCATTTCATAGAGACCAGACTGTGAAAACTCAAAAGGAAAATACTGTTTTTAGAAC
CCCAGCTATCAAAAGGTCAATCTTAGAAAGCTCTCCAAGAACTCCTACACCATTCAAACATGCACTTGCA
GCTCAAGAAATTAAATACGGTCCCCTGAAGATGCTACCTCAGACACCCTCTCATCTAGTAGAAGATCTGC
AGGATGTGATCAAACAGGAATCTGATGAATCTGGAATTGTTGCTGAGTTTCAAGAAAATGGACCACCCTT
ACTGAAGAAAATCAAACAAGAGGTGGAATCTCCAACTGATAAATCAGGAAACTTCTTCTGCTCACACCAC
TGGGAAGGGGACAGTCTGAATACCCAACTGTTCACGCAGACCTCGCCTGTGGCAGATGCACCGAATATTC
TTACAAGCTCCGTTTTAATGGCACCAGCATCAGAAGATGAAGACAATGTTCTCAAAGCATTTACAGTACC
TAAAAACAGGTCCCTGGCGAGCCCCTTGCAGCCTTGTAGCAGTACCTGGGAACCTGCATCCTGTGGAAAG
ATGGAGGAGCAGATGACATCTTCCAGTCAAGCTCGTAAATACGTGAATGCATTCTCAGCCCGGACGCTGG
TCATGTAGTAATGAACTAGTCCGTAACTTGAAAGTATTTCGATTTCTTGGCTTTATATATCTTGTGGAAA
GGACGAAAGGCACGGGTCGGCCTCTTCGTTACGCGTTAAGTCGACAATCAACCTCTGGATTACAAAATTT
GTGAAAGATTGACTGGTATTCTTAACTATGTTGCTCCTTTTACGCTATGTGGATACGCTGCTTTAATGCC
TTTGTATCATGCTATTGCTTCCCGTATGGCTTTCATTTTCTCCTCCTTGTATAAATCCTGGTTGCTGTCT
CTTTATGAGGAGTTGTGGCCCGTTGTCAGGCAACGTGGCGTGGTGTGCACTGTGTTTGCTGACGCAACCC
CCACTGGTTGGGGCATTGCCACCACCTGTCAGCTCCTTTCCGGGACTTTCGCTTTCCCCCTCCCTATTGC
CACGGCGGAACTCATCGCCGCCTGCCTTGCCCGCTGCTGGACAGGGGCTCGGCTGTTGGGCACTGACAAT
TCCGTGGTGTTGTCGGGGAAATCATCGTCCTTTCCTTGGCTGCTCGCCTGTGTTGCCACCTGGATTCTGC
GCGGGACGTCCTTCTGCTACGTCCCTTCGGCCCTCAATCCAGCGGACCTTCCTTCCCGCGGCCTGCTGCC
GGCTCTGCGGCCTCTTCCGCGTCTTCGCCTTCGCCCTCAGACGAGTCGGATCTCCCTTTGGGCCGCCTCC
CCGCGTCGACTTTAAGACCAATGACTTACAAGGCAGCTGTAGATCTTAGCCACTTTTTAAAAGAAAAGGG
GGGACTGGAAGGGCTAATTCACTCCCAACGAAGACAAGATCTGCTTTTTGCTTGTACTGGGTCTCTCTGG
TTAGACCAGATCTGAGCCTGGGAGCTCTCTGGCTAACTAGGGAACCCACTGCTTAAGCCTCAATAAAGCT
TGCCTTGAGTGCTTCAAGTAGTGTGTGCCCGTCTGTTGTGTGACTCTGGTAACTAGAGATCCCTCAGACC
CTTTTAGTCAGTGTGGAAAATCTCTAGCAGTACGTATAGTAGTTCATGTCATCTTATTATTCAGTATTTA
TAACTTGCAAAGAAATGAATATCAGAGAGTGAGAGGAACTTGTTTATTGCAGCTTATAATGGTTACAAAT
AAAGCAATAGCATCACAAATTTCACAAATAAAGCATTTTTTTCACTGCATTCTAGTTGTGGTTTGTCCAA
ACTCATCAATGTATCTTATCATGTCTGGCTCTAGCTATCCCGCCCCTAACTCCGCCCATCCCGCCCCTAA
CTCCGCCCAGTTCCGCCCATTCTCCGCCCCATGGCTGACTAATTTTTTTTATTTATGCAGAGGCCGAGGC
CGCCTCGGCCTCTGAGCTATTCCAGAAGTAGTGAGGAGGCTTTTTTGGAGGCCTAGGGACGTACCCAATT
CGCCCTATAGTGAGTCGTATTACGCGCGCTCACTGGCCGTCGTTTTACAACGTCGTGACTGGGAAAACCC
TGGCGTTACCCAACTTAATCGCCTTGCAGCACATCCCCCTTTCGCCAGCTGGCGTAATAGCGAAGAGGCC
CGCACCGATCGCCCTTCCCAACAGTTGCGCAGCCTGAATGGCGAATGGG
[124 nt withheld, positions 7610-7733]
C
[91 nt withheld, positions 7735-7825]
A
[49 nt withheld, positions 7827-7875]
CCTTTGACGTTGGAGTCCACGTTCTTT
[37 nt withheld, positions 7903-7939]
ACCCTATCTCGGTCTATTCTTTTGATTTATAAGGGATTTTGCCGATTTCGGCCTATTGGTTAAAAAATGA
GCTGATTTAACAAAAATTTAACGCGAATTTTAACAAAATATTAACGCTTACAATTTAGGTGGCACTTTTC
GGGGAAATGTGCGCGGAACCCCTATTTGTTTATTTTTCTAAATACATTCAAATATGTATCCGCTCATGAG
ACAATAACCCTGATAAATGCTTCAATAATATTGAAAAAGGAAGAGTATGAGTATTCAACATTTCCGTGTC
GCCCTTATTCCCTTTTTTGCGGCATTTTGCCTTCCTGTTTTTGCTCACCCAGAAACGCTGGTGAAAGTAA
AAGATGCTGAAGATCAGTTGGGTGCACGAGTGGGTTACATCGAACTGGATCTCAACAGCGGTAAGATCCT
TGAGAGTTTTCGCCCCGAAGAACGTTTTCCAATGATGAGCACTTTTAAAGTTCTGCTATGTGGCGCGGTA
TTATCCCGTATTGACGCCGGGCAAGAGCAACTCGGTCGCCGCATACACTATTCTCAGAATGACTTGGTTG
AGTACTCACCAGTCACAGAAAAGCATCTTACGGATGGCATGACAGTAAGAGAATTATGCAGTGCTGCCAT
AACCATGAGTGATAACACTGCGGCCAACTTACTTCTGACAACGATCGGAGGACCGAAGGAGCTAACCGCT
TTTTTGCACAACATGGGGGATCATGTAACTCGCCTTGATCGTTGGGAACCGGAGCTGAATGAAGCCATAC
CAAACGACGAGCGTGACACCACGATGCCTGTAGCAATGGCAACAACGTTGCGCAAACTATTAACTGGCGA
ACTACTTACTCTAGCTTCCCGGCAACAATTAATAGACTGGATGGAGGCGGATAAAGTTGCAGGACCACTT
CTGCGCTCGGCCCTTCCGGCTGGCTGGTTTATTGCTGATAAATCTGGAGCCGGTGAGCGTGGGTCTCGCG
GTATCATTGCAGCACTGGGGCCAGATGGTAAGCCCTCCCGTATCGTAGTTATCTACACGACGGGGAGTCA
GGCAACTATGGATGAACGAAATAGACAGATCGCTGAGATAGGTGCCTCACTGATTAAGCATTGGTAACTG
TCAGACCAAGTTTACTCATATATACTTTAGATTGATTTAAAACTTCATTTTTAATTTAAAAGGATCTAGG
TGAAGATCCTTTTTGATAATCTCATGACCAAAATCCCTTAACGTGAGTTTTCGTTCCACTGAGCGTCAGA
CCCCGTAGAAAAGATCAAAGGATCTTCTTGAGATCCTTTTTTTCTGCGCGTAATCTGCTGCTTGCAAACA
AAAAAACCACCGCTACCAGCGGTGGTTTGTTTGCCGGATCAAGAGCTACCAACTCTTTTTCCGAAGGTAA
CTGGCTTCAGCAGAGCGCAGATACCAAATACTGTTCTTCTAGTGTAGCCGTAGTTAGGCCACCACTTCAA
GAACTCTGTAGCACCGCCTACATACCTCGCTCTGCTAATCCTGTTACCAGTGGCTGCTGCCAGTGGCGAT
AAGTCGTGTCTTACCGGGTTGGACTCAAGACGATAGTTACCGGATAAGGCGCAGCGGTCGGGCTGAACGG
GGGGTTCGTGCACACAGCCCAGCTTGGAGCGAACGACCTACACCGAACTGAGATACCTACAGCGTGAGCT
ATGAGAAAGCGCCACGCTTCCCGAAGGGAGAAAGGCGGACAGGTATCCGGTAAGCGGCAGGGTCGGAACA
GGAGAGCGCACGAGGGAGCTTCCAGGGGGAAACGCCTGGTATCTTTATAGTCCTGTCGGGTTTCGCCACC
TCTGACTTGAGCGTCGATTTTTGTGATGCTCGTCAGGGGGGCGGAGCCTATGGAAAAACGCCAGCAACGC
GGCCTTTTTACGGTTCCTGGCCTTTTGCTGGCCTTTTGCTCACATGTTCTTTCCTGCGTTATCCCCTGAT
TCTGTGGATAACCGTATTACCGCCTTTGAGTGAGCTGATACCGCTCGCCGCAGCCGAACGACCGAGCGCA
GCGAGTCAGTGAGCGAGGAAGCGGAAGAGCGCCCAATACGCAAACCGCCTCTCCCCGCGCGTTGGCCGAT
TCATTAATGCAGCTGGCACGACAGGTTTCCCGACTGGAAAGCGGGCAGTGAGCGCAACGCAATTAATGTG
AGTTAGCTCACTCATTAGGCACCCCAGGCTTTACACTTTATGCTTCCGGCTCGTATGTTGTGTGGAATTG
TGAGCGGATAACAATTTCACACAGGAAACAGCTATGACCATGATTACGCCAAGCGCGCAATTAACCCTCA
CTAAAGGGAACAAAAGCTGGAGCTGCAAGC
