>Addgene plasmid #141909 | TFORF2077 | depositor partial sequence | sequence record 277864 | Insert
ACCGCCACCATGGCCCGAAGACCCCGGCACAGCATATATAGCAGTGACGAGGATGATGAGGACTTTGAGA
TGTGTGACCATGACTATGATGGGCTGCTTCCCAAGTCTGGAAAGCGTCACTTGGGGAAAACAAGGTGGAC
CCGGGAAGAGGATGAAAAACTGAAGAAGCTGGTGGAACAGAATGGAACAGATGACTGGAAAGTTATTGCC
AATTATCTCCCGAATCGAACAGATGTGCAGTGCCAGCACCGATGGCAGAAAGTACTAAACCCTGAGCTCA
TCAAGGGTCCTTGGACCAAAGAAGAAGATCAGAGAGTGATAGAGCTTGTACAGAAATACGGTCCGAAACG
TTGGTCTGTTATTGCCAAGCACTTAAAGGGGAGAATTGGAAAACAATGTAGGGAGAGGTGGCATAACCAC
TTGAATCCAGAAGTTAAGAAAACCTCCTGGACAGAAGAGGAAGACAGAATTATTTACCAGGCACACAAGA
GACTGGGGAACAGATGGGCAGAAATCGCAAAGCTACTGCCTGGACGAACTGATAATGCTATCAAGAACCA
CTGGAATTCTACAATGCGTCGGAAGGTCGAACAGGAAGGTTATCTGCAGGAGTCTTCAAAAGCCAGCCAG
CCAGCAGTGGCCACAAGCTTCCAGAAGAACAGTCATTTGATGGGTTTTGCTCAGGCTCCGCCTACAGCTC
AACTCCCTGCCACTGGCCAGCCCACTGTTAACAACGACTATTCCTATTACCACATTTCTGAAGCACAAAA
TGTCTCCAGTCATGTTCCATACCCTGTAGCGTTACATGTAAATATAGTCAATGTCCCTCAGCCAGCTGCC
GCAGCCATTCAGAGACACTATAATGATGAAGACCCTGAGAAGGAAAAGCGAATAAAGGAATTAGAATTGC
TCCTAATGTCAACCGAGAATGAGCTAAAAGGACAGCAGACACAGAACCACACATGCAGCTACCCCGGGTG
GCACAGCACCACCATTGCCGACCACACCAGACCTCATGGAGACAGTGCACCTGTTTCCTGTTTGGGAGAA
CACCACTCCACTCCATCTCTGCCAGCGGATCCTGGCTCCCTACCTGAAGAAAGCGCCTCGCCAGCAAGGT
GCATGATCGTCCACCAGGGCACCATTCTGGATAATGTTAAGAACCTCTTAGAATTTGCAGAAACACTCCA
ATTTATAGATTCTTTCTTAAACACTTCCAGTAACCATGAAAACTCAGACTTGGAAATGCCTTCTTTAACT
TCCACCCCCCTCATTGGTCACAAATTGACTGTTACAACACCATTTCATAGAGACCAGACTGTGAAAACTC
AAAAGGAAAATACTGTTTTTAGAACCCCAGCTATCAAAAGGTCAATCTTAGAAAGCTCTCCAAGAACTCC
TACACCATTCAAACATGCACTTGCAGCTCAAGAAATTAAATACGGTCCCCTGAAGATGCTACCTCAGACA
CCCTCTCATCTAGTAGAAGATCTGCAGGATGTGATCAAACAGGAATCTGATGAATCTGGAATTGTTGCTG
AGTTTCAAGAAAATGGACCACCCTTACTGAAGAAAATCAAACAAGAGGTGGAATCTCCAACTGATAAATC
AGGAAACTTCTTCTGCTCACACCACTGGGAAGGGGACAGTCTGAATACCCAACTGTTCACGCAGACCTCG
CCTGTGGCAGATGCACCGAATATTCTTACAAGCTCCGTTTTAATGGCACCAGCATCAGAAGATGAAGACA
ATGTTCTCAAAGCATTTACAGTACCTAAAAACAGGTCCCTGGCGAGCCCCTTGCAGCCTTGTAGCAGTAC
CTGGGAACCTGCATCCTGTGGAAAGATGGAGGAGCAGATGACATCTTCCAGTCAAGCTCGTAAATACGTG
AATGCATTCTCAGCCCGGACGCTGGTCATGTAGTAATGAACTAGTCCGTAACTTGAAAGTATTTCGATTT
CTTGGCTTTATATATCTTGTGGAAAGGACGAAAGGCACGGGTCGGCCTCTTCGTT
