>Addgene plasmid #141909 | TFORF2077 | depositor partial sequence | sequence record 277865 | Barcode
AAGGCACGGGTCGGCCTCTTCGTT
